>Addgene plasmid #42792 | TAL3329 | depositor partial sequence | sequence record 57912 | TAL3329 sequence 2430 bps
TCTAGAGCTAGCACCATGGACTACAAAGACCATGACGGTGATTATAAAGATCATGACATCGATTACAAGG
ATGACGATGACAAGATGGCCCCCAAGAAGAAGAGGAAGGTGGGCATTCACCGCGGGGTACCTATGGTGGA
CTTGAGGACACTCGGTTATTCGCAACAGCAACAGGAGAAAATCAAGCCTAAGGTCAGGAGCACCGTCGCG
CAACACCACGAGGCGCTTGTGGGGCATGGCTTCACTCATGCGCATATTGTCGCGCTTTCACAGCACCCTG
CGGCGCTTGGGACGGTGGCTGTCAAATACCAAGATATGATTGCGGCCCTGCCCGAAGCCACGCACGAGGC
AATTGTAGGGGTCGGTAAACAGTGGTCGGGAGCGCGAGCACTTGAGGCGCTGCTGACTGTGGCGGGTGAG
CTTAGGGGGCCTCCGCTCCAGCTCGACACCGGGCAGCTGCTGAAGATCGCGAAGAGAGGGGGAGTAACAG
CGGTAGAGGCAGTGCACGCCTGGCGCAATGCGCTCACCGGGGCCCCCTTGAACCTGACCCCAGACCAGGT
AGTCGCAATCGCGAACAATAATGGGGGAAAGCAAGCCCTGGAAACCGTGCAAAGGTTGTTGCCGGTCCTT
TGTCAAGACCACGGCCTTACACCGGAGCAAGTCGTGGCCATTGCATCCCACGACGGTGGCAAACAGGCTC
TTGAGACGGTTCAGAGACTTCTCCCAGTTCTCTGTCAAGCCCACGGGCTGACTCCCGATCAAGTTGTAGC
GATTGCGTCCAACGGTGGAGGGAAACAAGCATTGGAGACTGTCCAACGGCTCCTTCCCGTGTTGTGTCAA
GCCCACGGTTTGACGCCTGCACAAGTGGTCGCCATCGCCAGCCATGATGGCGGTAAGCAGGCGCTGGAAA
CAGTACAGCGCCTGCTGCCTGTACTGTGCCAGGATCATGGACTGACCCCAGACCAGGTAGTCGCAATCGC
GAACAATAATGGGGGAAAGCAAGCCCTGGAAACCGTGCAAAGGTTGTTGCCGGTCCTTTGTCAAGACCAC
GGCCTTACACCGGAGCAAGTCGTGGCCATTGCATCCCACGACGGTGGCAAACAGGCTCTTGAGACGGTTC
AGAGACTTCTCCCAGTTCTCTGTCAAGCCCACGGGCTGACTCCCGATCAAGTTGTAGCGATTGCGTCCAA
CGGTGGAGGGAAACAAGCATTGGAGACTGTCCAACGGCTCCTTCCCGTGTTGTGTCAAGCCCACGGTTTG
ACGCCTGCACAAGTGGTCGCCATCGCCAACAACAACGGCGGTAAGCAGGCGCTGGAAACAGTACAGCGCC
TGCTGCCTGTACTGTGCCAGGATCATGGACTGACCCCAGACCAGGTAGTCGCAATCGCGTCAAACGGAGG
GGGAAAGCAAGCCCTGGAAACCGTGCAAAGGTTGTTGCCGGTCCTTTGTCAAGACCACGGCCTTACACCG
GAGCAAGTCGTGGCCATTGCAAATAATAACGGTGGCAAACAGGCTCTTGAGACGGTTCAGAGACTTCTCC
CAGTTCTCTGTCAAGCCCACGGGCTGACTCCCGATCAAGTTGTAGCGATTGCGTCGAACATTGGAGGGAA
ACAAGCATTGGAGACTGTCCAACGGCTCCTTCCCGTGTTGTGTCAAGCCCACGGTTTGACGCCTGCACAA
GTGGTCGCCATCGCCAGCCATGATGGCGGTAAGCAGGCGCTGGAAACAGTACAGCGCCTGCTGCCTGTAC
TGTGCCAGGATCATGGACTGACCCCAGACCAGGTAGTCGCAATCGCGTCGAACATTGGGGGAAAGCAAGC
CCTGGAAACCGTGCAAAGGTTGTTGCCGGTCCTTTGTCAAGACCACGGCCTTACACCGGAGCAAGTCGTG
GCCATTGCAAGCAATGGGGGTGGCAAACAGGCTCTTGAGACGGTTCAGAGACTTCTCCCAGTTCTCTGTC
AAGCCCACGGGCTGACTCCCGATCAAGTTGTAGCGATTGCGTCCAACGGTGGAGGGAAACAAGCATTGGA
GACTGTCCAACGGCTCCTTCCCGTGTTGTGTCAAGCCCACGGTTTGACGCCTGCACAAGTGGTCGCCATC
GCCTCGAATGGCGGCGGTAAGCAGGCGCTGGAAACAGTACAGCGCCTGCTGCCTGTACTGTGCCAGGATC
ATGGACTGACACCCGAACAGGTGGTCGCCATTGCTTCCCACGACGGAGGACGGCCAGCCTTGGAGTCCAT
CGTAGCCCAATTGTCCAGGCCCGATCCCGCGTTGGCTGCGTTAACGAATGACCATCTGGTGGCGTTGGCA
TGTCTTGGTGGACGACCCGCGCTCGATGCAGTCAAAAAGGGTCTGCCTCATGCTCCCGCATTGATCAAAA
GAACCAACCGGCGGATTCCCGAGAGAACTTCCCATCGAGTCGCGGGATCC
