>Addgene plasmid #42792 | TAL3329 | addgene partial sequence | sequence record 60783 | JDS-TALEN-F 5'-TAGGGGTCGGTAAACAGTGG-3'
TGTGGCGGGTGAGCTTAGGGGGCCTCCGCTCCAGCTCGACACCGGGCAGCTGCTGAAGATCGCGAAGAGA
GGGGGAGTAACAGCGGTAGAGGCAGTGCACGCCTGGCGCAATGCGCTCACCGGGGCCCCCTTGAACCTGA
CCCCAGACCAGGTAGTCGCAATCGCGAACAATAATGGGGGAAAGCAAGCCCTGGAAACCGTGCAAAGGTT
GTTGCCGGTCCTTTGTCAAGACCACGGCCTTACACCGGAGCAAGTCGTGGCCATTGCATCCCACGACGGT
GGCAAACAGGCTCTTGAGACGGTTCAGAGACTTCTCCCAGTTCTCTGTCAAGCCCACGGGCTGACTCCCG
ATCAAGTTGTAGCGATTGCGTCCAACGGTGGAGGGAAACAAGCATTGGAGACTGTCCAACGGCTCCTTCC
CGTGTTGTGTCAAGCCCACGGTTTGACGCCTGCACAAGTGGTCGCCATCGCCAGCCATGATGGCGGTAAG
CAGGCGCTGGAAACAGTACAGCGCCTGCTGCCTGTACTGTGCCAGGATCATGGACTGACCCCAGACCAGG
TAGTCGCAATCGCGAACAATAATGGGGGAAAGCAAGCCCTGGAAACCGTGCAAAGGTTGTTGCCGGTCCT
TTGTCAAGACCACGGCCTTACACCGGAGCAAGTCGTGGCCATTGCATCCCACGACGGTGGCAAACAGGCT
CTTGAGACGGTTCAGAGACTTCTCCCAGTTCTCTGTCAAGCCCACGGGCTGACTCCCGATCAAGTTGTAG
CGATTGCGTCC
