[The description below was written by a language model from this plasmid's Addgene catalogue record.]
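Description:
TAL3329 is a TALEN expression plasmid encoding the "right" half of a nuclease pair directed against the zebrafish (D. rerio) ovol1 gene, part of a set of community zebrafish TALEN reagents. It is built on the JDS71 backbone (about 6.4 kb without insert), a vector catalogued as both mammalian expression and T7. It is maintained in E. coli as a high-copy plasmid under ampicillin selection. The record names no specific origin of replication or other backbone elements, and no feature table is provided.

The roughly 1.6 kb insert is an engineered array of TAL effector repeats assembled to recognise a specific 18-nucleotide site in ovol1, and the restriction sites used to insert it were destroyed during cloning. The backbone supplies the flanking coding parts: an N-terminal 3X FLAG tag for detection and a C-terminal wild-type FokI cleavage domain, so the expressed product is a complete TAL effector–FokI fusion. Because FokI must dimerise to cut DNA, this right monomer is meant to be used with a matching left-side TALEN that binds the opposite strand nearby. Together they produce a double-strand break whose error-prone repair can introduce disruptive indels.

Transcription in mammalian cells is driven by the CMV promoter. The T7 designation indicates that the coding sequence can also be transcribed in vitro, presumably to make mRNA for delivery into zebrafish embryos, consistent with the associated work on targeted gene disruption in somatic zebrafish cells. The use of a BGH reverse sequencing primer suggests a BGH polyadenylation region downstream, though the record does not list it explicitly.
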