Addgene plasmid #42792: TAL3329
Depositing lab: Keith Joung. Depositing organization: Massachusetts General Hospital. Publication: Targeted gene disruption in somatic zebrafish cells using engineered TALENs. Sander JD, Cade L, Khayter C, Reyon D, Peterson RT, Joung JK, Yeh JR. Nat Biotechnol. 2011 Aug 5;29(8):697-8. doi: 10.1038/nbt.1934. PubMed 21822241.
Backbone
  Vector backbone: JDS71
  Backbone manufacturer: Addgene plasmid #32287
  Backbone size w/o insert (bp): 6447
  Vector type: Mammalian Expression ; T7
Growth in bacteria
  Bacterial resistance: Ampicillin, 100 μg/mL
  Growth temperature: 37°C
  Growth strain: XL1 Blue
  Copy number: High Copy
Gene/Insert
  Gene/Insert name: ZebrafishCommunity-ovol1-right (alt name: ovol1)
  Species: D. rerio (zebrafish)
  Insert size (bp): 1640
  Promoter: CMV
  Tag / fusion protein: 3X Flag (N terminal on backbone); WT FOKI (C terminal on backbone)
  Cloning method: Restriction Enzyme; 5′ cloning site N/A (destroyed during cloning); 3′ cloning site N/A (destroyed during cloning)
  Sequencing primers: 5′ CMV-F; 3′ BGH-rev
Terms and licenses: Academic/Nonprofit Terms; Industry Terms: Not Available to Industry
Depositor comments: Target binding site: TGCTCGCTGTGACATTTC It is strongly recommended that users perform a diagnostic digest to verify this plasmid prior to use. For example, a double digest of the plasmid with BamHI and KpnI should result in two bands at 2.3kb and 5.8kb.
How to cite: TAL3329 was a gift from Keith Joung (Addgene plasmid # 42792 ; http://n2t.net/addgene:42792 ; RRID:Addgene_42792)
